>Addgene plasmid #178574 | pLenti-CamKIIα-CRY2PHR-P2A-CIBN-mCherry-VAMP2 | addgene full sequence | sequence record 360430 | Addgene NGS Result
GTCGACGGATCGGGAGATCTCCCGATCCCCTATGGTGCACTCTCAGTACAATCTGCTCTGATGCCGCATA
GTTAAGCCAGTATCTGCTCCCTGCTTGTGTGTTGGAGGTCGCTGAGTAGTGCGCGAGCAAAATTTAAGCT
ACAACAAGGCAAGGCTTGACCGACAATTGCATGAAGAATCTGCTTAGGGTTAGGCGTTTTGCGCTGCTTC
GCGATGTACGGGCCAGATATACGCGTTGACATTGATTATTGACTAGTTATTAATAGTAATCAATTACGGG
GTCATTAGTTCATAGCCCATATATGGAGTTCCGCGTTACATAACTTACGGTAAATGGCCCGCCTGGCTGA
CCGCCCAACGACCCCCGCCCATTGACGTCAATAATGACGTATGTTCCCATAGTAACGCCAATAGGGACTT
TCCATTGACGTCAATGGGTGGAGTATTTACGGTAAACTGCCCACTTGGCAGTACATCAAGTGTATCATAT
GCCAAGTACGCCCCCTATTGACGTCAATGACGGTAAATGGCCCGCCTGGCATTATGCCCAGTACATGACC
TTATGGGACTTTCCTACTTGGCAGTACATCTACGTATTAGTCATCGCTATTACCATGGTGATGCGGTTTT
GGCAGTACATCAATGGGCGTGGATAGCGGTTTGACTCACGGGGATTTCCAAGTCTCCACCCCATTGACGT
CAATGGGAGTTTGTTTTGGCACCAAAATCAACGGGACTTTCCAAAATGTCGTAACAACTCCGCCCCATTG
ACGCAAATGGGCGGTAGGCGTGTACGGTGGGAGGTCTATATAAGCAGCGCGTTTTGCCTGTACTGGGTCT
CTCTGGTTAGACCAGATCTGAGCCTGGGAGCTCTCTGGCTAACTAGGGAACCCACTGCTTAAGCCTCAAT
AAAGCTTGCCTTGAGTGCTTCAAGTAGTGTGTGCCCGTCTGTTGTGTGACTCTGGTAACTAGAGATCCCT
CAGACCCTTTTAGTCAGTGTGGAAAATCTCTAGCAGTGGCGCCCGAACAGGGACTTGAAAGCGAAAGGGA
AACCAGAGGAGCTCTCTCGACGCAGGACTCGGCTTGCTGAAGCGCGCACGGCAAGAGGCGAGGGGCGGCG
ACTGGTGAGTACGCCAAAAATTTTGACTAGCGGAGGCTAGAAGGAGAGAGATGGGTGCGAGAGCGTCAGT
ATTAAGCGGGGGAGAATTAGATCGCGATGGGAAAAAATTCGGTTAAGGCCAGGGGGAAAGAAAAAATATA
AATTAAAACATATAGTATGGGCAAGCAGGGAGCTAGAACGATTCGCAGTTAATCCTGGCCTGTTAGAAAC
ATCAGAAGGCTGTAGACAAATACTGGGACAGCTACAACCATCCCTTCAGACAGGATCAGAAGAACTTAGA
TCATTATATAATACAGTAGCAACCCTCTATTGTGTGCATCAAAGGATAGAGATAAAAGACACCAAGGAAG
CTTTAGACAAGATAGAGGAAGAGCAAAACAAAAGTAAGACCACCGCACAGCAAGCGGCCGCTGATCTTCA
GACCTGGAGGAGGAGATATGAGGGACAATTGGAGAAGTGAATTATATAAATATAAAGTAGTAAAAATTGA
ACCATTAGGAGTAGCACCCACCAAGGCAAAGAGAAGAGTGGTGCAGAGAGAAAAAAGAGCAGTGGGAATA
GGAGCTTTGTTCCTTGGGTTCTTGGGAGCAGCAGGAAGCACTATGGGCGCAGCGTCAATGACGCTGACGG
TACAGGCCAGACAATTATTGTCTGGTATAGTGCAGCAGCAGAACAATTTGCTGAGGGCTATTGAGGCGCA
ACAGCATCTGTTGCAACTCACAGTCTGGGGCATCAAGCAGCTCCAGGCAAGAATCCTGGCTGTGGAAAGA
TACCTAAAGGATCAACAGCTCCTGGGGATTTGGGGTTGCTCTGGAAAACTCATTTGCACCACTGCTGTGC
CTTGGAATGCTAGTTGGAGTAATAAATCTCTGGAACAGATTTGGAATCACACGACCTGGATGGAGTGGGA
CAGAGAAATTAACAATTACACAAGCTTAATACACTCCTTAATTGAAGAATCGCAAAACCAGCAAGAAAAG
AATGAACAAGAATTATTGGAATTAGATAAATGGGCAAGTTTGTGGAATTGGTTTAACATAACAAATTGGC
TGTGGTATATAAAATTATTCATAATGATAGTAGGAGGCTTGGTAGGTTTAAGAATAGTTTTTGCTGTACT
TTCTATAGTGAATAGAGTTAGGCAGGGATATTCACCATTATCGTTTCAGACCCACCTCCCAACCCCGAGG
GGACCCGACAGGCCCGAAGGAATAGAAGAAGAAGGTGGAGAGAGAGACAGAGACAGATCCATTCGATTAG
TGAACGGATCGGCACTGCGTGCGCCAATTCTGCAGACAAATGGCAGTATTCATCCACAATTTTAAAAGAA
AAGGGGGGATTGGGGGGTACAGTGCAGGGGAAAGAATAGTAGACATAATAGCAACAGACATACAAACTAA
AGAATTACAAAAACAAATTACAAAAATTCAAAATTTTCGGGTTTATTACAGGGACAGCAGAGATCCAGTT
TGGTTAATTAACATTATGGCCTTAGGTCACTTCATCTCCATGGGGTTCTTCTTCTGATTTTCTAGAAAAT
GAGATGGGGGTGCAGAGAGCTTCCTCAGTGACCTGCCCAGGGTCACATCAGAAATGTCAGAGCTAGAACT
TGAACTCAGATTACTAATCTTAAATTCCATGCCTTGGGGGCATGCAAGTACGATATACAGAAGGAGTGAA
CTCATTAGGGCAGATGACCAATGAGTTTAGGAAAGAAGAGTCCAGGGCAGGGTACATCTACACCACCCGC
CCAGCCCTGGGTGAGTCCAGCCACGTTCACCTCATTATAGTTGCCTCTCTCCAGTCCTACCTTGACGGGA
AGCACAAGCAGAAACTGGGACAGGAGCCCCAGGAGACCAAATCTTCATGGTCCCTCTGGGAGGATGGGTG
GGGAGAGCTGTGGCAGAGGCCTCAGGAGGGGCCCTGCTGCTCAGTGGTGACAGATAGGGGTGAGAAAGCA
GACAGAGTCATTCCGTCAGCATTCTGGGTCTGTTTGGTACTTCTTCTCACGCTAAGGTGGCGGTGTGATA
TGCACAATGGCTAAAAAGCAGGGAGAGCTGGAAAGAAACAAGGACAGAGACAGAGGCCAAGTCAACCAGA
CCAATTCCCAGAGGAAGCAAAGAAACCATTACAGAGACTACAAGGGGGAAGGGAAGGAGAGATGAATTAG
CTTCCCCTGTAAACCTTAGAACCCAGCTGTTGCCAGGGCAACGGGGCAATACCTGTCTCTTCAGAGGAGA
TGAAGTTGCCAGGGTAACTACATCCTGTCTTTCTCAAGGACCATCCCAGAATGTGGCACCCACTAGCCGT
TACCATAGCAACTGCCTCTTTGCCCCACTTAATCCCATCCCGTCTGTTAAAAGGGCCCTATAGTTGGAGG
TGGGGGAGGTAGGAAGAGCGATGATCACTTGTGGACTAAGTTTGTTCGCATCCCCTTCTCCAACCCCCTC
AGTACATCACCCTGGGGGAACAGGGTCCACTTGCTCCTGGGCCCACACAGTCCTGCAGTATTGTGTATAT
AAGGCCAGGGCAAAGAGGAGCAGGTTTTAAAGTGAAAGGCAGGCAGGTGTTGGGGAGGCAGTTACCGGGG
CAACGGGAACAGGGCGTTTCGGAGGTGGTTGCCATGGGGACCTGGATGCTGACGAAGGCTCGCGAGGCTG
TGAGCAGCCACAGTGCCCTGCTCAGAAGCCCCAAGCTCGTCAGTCAAGCCGGTTCTCCGTTTGCACTCAG
GAGCACGGGCAGGCGAGTGGCCCCTAGTTCTGGGGGCAGCGGGGGATCCTTCGAAACCGGTGCTAGCCCA
CCATGAAGATGGACAAAAAGACCATCGTCTGGTTTCGGAGAGATTTGAGAATAGAAGATAATCCCGCGCT
CGCCGCCGCGGCCCACGAGGGTTCCGTCTTCCCCGTTTTCATTTGGTGTCCTGAAGAAGAAGGCCAGTTT
TATCCCGGAAGGGCCTCTAGGTGGTGGATGAAGCAAAGTCTGGCCCATCTTAGCCAGTCACTGAAAGCAC
TGGGCAGTGATCTTACCCTGATCAAGACACACAATACCATCTCTGCCATCCTCGACTGCATCAGGGTGAC
CGGCGCAACGAAAGTCGTGTTTAACCACCTGTACGATCCAGTTAGTCTGGTGCGCGACCACACTGTGAAG
GAGAAGCTGGTGGAACGGGGGATCAGTGTGCAGAGCTACAACGGGGACCTTCTGTACGAGCCATGGGAGA
TCTATTGCGAGAAAGGGAAACCGTTCACCTCCTTCAACAGTTACTGGAAGAAATGTTTGGATATGTCAAT
AGAGTCCGTTATGTTGCCCCCTCCCTGGAGACTGATGCCGATTACTGCTGCTGCAGAGGCCATCTGGGCC
TGCTCCATCGAGGAACTCGGTCTGGAAAATGAAGCAGAAAAGCCAAGCAATGCACTTCTCACTAGAGCCT
GGAGCCCCGGCTGGTCTAATGCCGACAAGCTGCTTAACGAGTTCATCGAAAAACAACTGATTGACTACGC
GAAGAACTCCAAGAAAGTGGTAGGTAACTCAACTAGCTTGCTCTCTCCATATCTCCATTTTGGCGAGATT
TCTGTCCGCCATGTATTTCAGTGCGCTCGGATGAAACAGATTATCTGGGCTCGCGATAAAAACAGCGAAG
GCGAAGAAAGCGCCGATCTGTTCCTGCGAGGGATCGGACTTCGGGAATACTCCCGGTATATATGTTTCAA
CTTTCCATTCACACACGAGCAGAGTCTGTTGTCCCACCTCAGGTTCTTCCCCTGGGACGCCGATGTCGAC
AAATTCAAGGCATGGAGACAGGGAAGGACAGGGTACCCACTCGTGGATGCTGGCATGAGAGAGCTCTGGG
CTACAGGCTGGATGCACAACCGCATCCGGGTAATCGTGTCCTCATTTGCTGTCAAGTTTCTGCTCCTGCC
TTGGAAATGGGGAATGAAGTACTTTTGGGATACCCTTCTCGACGCCGACTTGGAGTGTGACATTCTGGGA
TGGCAATATATTAGCGGGTCAATTCCTGACGGCCATGAGTTGGACAGGTTGGACAATCCGGCCTTGCAGG
GAGCTAAGTATGATCCCGAAGGAGAGTATATTCGACAGTGGCTCCCCGAGCTGGCCCGACTTCCTACGGA
GTGGATTCACCATCCTTGGGACGCACCACTGACAGTGCTCAAGGCAAGCGGGGTGGAGCTGGGCACCAAT
TACGCTAAGCCTATAGTTGATATAGATACAGCACGCGAGCTGCTGGCTAAAGCGATCTCTCGCACTCGGG
AGGCGCAGATTATGATCGGTGCTGCCGGCAGCGGCGCCACGAACTTCTCTCTGTTAAAGCAAGCAGGAGA
CGTGGAAGAAAACCCCGGTCCTATGAATGGAGCTATAGGAGGTGACCTTTTGCTCAATTTTCCTGACATG
TCGGTCCTAGAGCGCCAAAGGGCTCACCTCAAGTACCTCAATCCCACCTTTGATTCTCCTCTCGCCGGCT
TCTTTGCCGATTCTTCAATGATTACCGGCGGCGAGATGGACAGCTATCTCTCGACTGCCGGTTTGAATCT
TCCGATGATGTACGGTGAGACGACGGTGGAAGGTGATTCAAGACTCTCAATTTCGCCGGAAACGACGCTT
GGGACTGGAAATTTCAAGGCAGCGAAGTTTGATACAGAGACTAAGGATTGTAATGAGGCGGCGAAGAAGA
TGACGATGAACAGAGATGACCTAGTAGAAGAAGGAGAAGAAGAGAAGTCGAAAATAACAGAGCAAAACAA
TGGGAGCACAAAAAGCATCAAGAAGATGAAACACAAAGCCAAGAAAGAAGAGAACAATTTCTCTAATGAT
TCATCTAAAGTGACGAAGGAATTGGAGAAAACGGATTATATTCATGTACCGGTCGCCACCATGGTGAGCA
AGGGCGAGGAGGATAACATGGCCATCATCAAGGAGTTCATGCGCTTCAAGGTGCACATGGAGGGCTCCGT
GAACGGCCACGAGTTCGAGATCGAGGGCGAGGGCGAGGGCCGCCCCTACGAGGGCACCCAGACCGCCAAG
CTGAAGGTGACCAAGGGTGGCCCCCTGCCCTTCGCCTGGGACATCCTGTCCCCTCAGTTCATGTACGGCT
CCAAGGCCTACGTGAAGCACCCCGCCGACATCCCCGACTACTTGAAGCTGTCCTTCCCCGAGGGCTTCAA
GTGGGAGCGCGTGATGAACTTCGAGGACGGCGGCGTGGTGACCGTGACCCAGGACTCCTCCCTGCAGGAC
GGCGAGTTCATCTACAAGGTGAAGCTGCGCGGCACCAACTTCCCCTCCGACGGCCCCGTAATGCAGAAGA
AGACCATGGGCTGGGAGGCCTCCTCCGAGCGGATGTACCCCGAGGACGGCGCCCTGAAGGGCGAGATCAA
GCAGAGGCTGAAGCTGAAGGACGGCGGCCACTACGACGCTGAGGTCAAGACCACCTACAAGGCCAAGAAG
CCCGTGCAGCTGCCCGGCGCCTACAACGTCAACATCAAGTTGGACATCACCTCCCACAACGAGGACTACA
CCATCGTGGAACAGTACGAACGCGCCGAGGGCCGCCACTCCACCGGCGGCATGGACGAGCTGTACAAGGG
CAGTGGTTCCGGACTCAGATCTCGAGCTATGTCGGCTACCGCTGCCACCGTCCCGCCTGCCGCCCCGGCC
GGCGAGGGTGGCCCCCCTGCACCTCCTCCAAACCTTACTAGTAACAGGAGACTGCAGCAGACCCAGGCCC
AGGTGGATGAGGTGGTGGACATCATGAGGGTGAATGTGGACAAGGTCCTGGAGCGGGACCAGAAGTTGTC
GGAGCTGGATGACCGTGCAGATGCCCTCCAGGCAGGGGCCTCCCAGTTTGAAACAAGTGCAGCCAAGCTC
AAGCGCAAATACTGGTGGAAAAACCTCAAGATGATGATCATCTTGGGAGTGATCTGCGCCATCATCCTCA
TCATCATCATAGTTTACTTCAGCTCTTAAGGCGCGCCCCTGCAGGGAATTCGATATCAAGCTTATCGATA
ATCAACCTCTGGATTACAAAATTTGTGAAAGATTGACTGGTATTCTTAACTATGTTGCTCCTTTTACGCT
ATGTGGATACGCTGCTTTAATGCCTTTGTATCATGCTATTGCTTCCCGTATGGCTTTCATTTTCTCCTCC
TTGTATAAATCCTGGTTGCTGTCTCTTTATGAGGAGTTGTGGCCCGTTGTCAGGCAACGTGGCGTGGTGT
GCACTGTGTTTGCTGACGCAACCCCCACTGGTTGGGGCATTGCCACCACCTGTCAGCTCCTTTCCGGGAC
TTTCGCTTTCCCCCTCCCTATTGCCACGGCGGAACTCATCGCCGCCTGCCTTGCCCGCTGCTGGACAGGG
GCTCGGCTGTTGGGCACTGACAATTCCGTGGTGTTGTCGGGGAAATCATCGTCCTTTCCTTGGCTGCTCG
CCTGTGTTGCCACCTGGATTCTGCGCGGGACGTCCTTCTGCTACGTCCCTTCGGCCCTCAATCCAGCGGA
CCTTCCTTCCCGCGGCCTGCTGCCGGCTCTGCGGCCTCTTCCGCGTCTTCGCCTTCGCCCTCAGACGAGT
CGGATCTCCCTTTGGGCCGCCTCCCCGCATCGATACCGTCGACCTCGAGACCTAGAAAAACATGGAGCAA
TCACAAGTAGCAATACAGCAGCTACCAATGCTGATTGTGCCTGGCTAGAAGCACAAGAGGAGGAGGAGGT
GGGTTTTCCAGTCACACCTCAGGTACCTTTAAGACCAATGACTTACAAGGCAGCTGTAGATCTTAGCCAC
TTTTTAAAAGAAAAGGGGGGACTGGAAGGGCTAATTCACTCCCAACGAAGACAAGATATCCTTGATCTGT
GGATCTACCACACACAAGGCTACTTCCCTGATTGGCAGAACTACACACCAGGGCCAGGGATCAGATATCC
ACTGACCTTTGGATGGTGCTACAAGCTAGTACCAGTTGAGCAAGAGAAGGTAGAAGAAGCCAATGAAGGA
GAGAACACCCGCTTGTTACACCCTGTGAGCCTGCATGGGATGGATGACCCGGAGAGAGAAGTATTAGAGT
GGAGGTTTGACAGCCGCCTAGCATTTCATCACATGGCCCGAGAGCTGCATCCGGACTGTACTGGGTCTCT
CTGGTTAGACCAGATCTGAGCCTGGGAGCTCTCTGGCTAACTAGGGAACCCACTGCTTAAGCCTCAATAA
AGCTTGCCTTGAGTGCTTCAAGTAGTGTGTGCCCGTCTGTTGTGTGACTCTGGTAACTAGAGATCCCTCA
GACCCTTTTAGTCAGTGTGGAAAATCTCTAGCAGGGCCCGTTTAAACCCGCTGATCAGCCTCGACTGTGC
CTTCTAGTTGCCAGCCATCTGTTGTTTGCCCCTCCCCCGTGCCTTCCTTGACCCTGGAAGGTGCCACTCC
CACTGTCCTTTCCTAATAAAATGAGGAAATTGCATCGCATTGTCTGAGTAGGTGTCATTCTATTCTGGGG
GGTGGGGTGGGGCAGGACAGCAAGGGGGAGGATTGGGAAGACAATAGCAGGCATGCTGGGGATGCGGTGG
GCTCTATGGCTTCTGAGGCGGAAAGAACCAGCTGGGGCTCTAGGGGGTATCCCC
[124 nt withheld, positions 8735-8858]
C
[91 nt withheld, positions 8860-8950]
A
[49 nt withheld, positions 8952-9000]
CCTTTGACGTTGGAGTCCACGTTCTTT
[37 nt withheld, positions 9028-9064]
ACCCTATCTCGGTCTATTCTTTTGATTTATAAGGGATTTTGCCGATTTCGGCCTATTGGTTAAAAAATGA
GCTGATTTAACAAAAATTTAACGCGAATTAATTCTGTGGAATGTGTGTCAGTTAGGGTGTGGAAAGTCCC
CAGGCTCCCCAGCAGGCAGAAGTATGCAAAGCATGCATCTCAATTAGTCAGCAACCAGGTGTGGAAAGTC
CCCAGGCTCCCCAGCAGGCAGAAGTATGCAAAGCATGCATCTCAATTAGTCAGCAACCATAGTCCCGCCC
CTAACTCCGCCCATCCCGCCCCTAACTCCGCCCAGTTCCGCCCATTCTCCGCCCCATGGCTGACTAATTT
TTTTTATTTATGCAGAGGCCGAGGCCGCCTCTGCCTCTGAGCTATTCCAGAAGTAGTGAGGAGGCTTTTT
TGGAGGCCTAGGCTTTTGCAAAAAGCTCCCGGGAGCTTGTATATCCATTTTCGGATCTGATCAGCACGTG
TTGACAATTAATCATCGGCATAGTATATCGGCATAGTATAATACGACAAGGTGAGGAACTAAACCATGGC
CAAGTTGACCAGTGCCGTTCCGGTGCTCACCGCGCGCGACGTCGCCGGAGCGGTCGAGTTCTGGACCGAC
CGGCTCGGGTTCTCCCGGGACTTCGTGGAGGACGACTTCGCCGGTGTGGTCCGGGACGACGTGACCCTGT
TCATCAGCGCGGTCCAGGACCAGGTGGTGCCGGACAACACCCTGGCCTGGGTGTGGGTGCGCGGCCTGGA
CGAGCTGTACGCCGAGTGGTCGGAGGTCGTGTCCACGAACTTCCGGGACGCCTCCGGGCCGGCCATGACC
GAGATCGGCGAGCAGCCGTGGGGGCGGGAGTTCGCCCTGCGCGACCCGGCCGGCAACTGCGTGCACTTCG
TGGCCGAGGAGCAGGACTGACACGTGCTACGAGATTTCGATTCCACCGCCGCCTTCTATGAAAGGTTGGG
CTTCGGAATCGTTTTCCGGGACGCCGGCTGGATGATCCTCCAGCGCGGGGATCTCATGCTGGAGTTCTTC
GCCCACCCCAACTTGTTTATTGCAGCTTATAATGGTTACAAATAAAGCAATAGCATCACAAATTTCACAA
ATAAAGCATTTTTTTCACTGCATTCTAGTTGTGGTTTGTCCAAACTCATCAATGTATCTTATCATGTCTG
TATACCGTCGACCTCTAGCTAGAGCTTGGCGTAATCATGGTCATAGCTGTTTCCTGTGTGAAATTGTTAT
CCGCTCACAATTCCACACAACATACGAGCCGGAAGCATAAAGTGTAAAGCCTGGGGTGCCTAATGAGTGA
GCTAACTCACATTAATTGCGTTGCGCTCACTGCCCGCTTTCCAGTCGGGAAACCTGTCGTGCCAGCTGCA
TTAATGAATCGGCCAACGCGCGGGGAGAGGCGGTTTGCGTATTGGGCGCTCTTCCGCTTCCTCGCTCACT
GACTCGCTGCGCTCGGTCGTTCGGCTGCGGCGAGCGGTATCAGCTCACTCAAAGGCGGTAATACGGTTAT
CCACAGAATCAGGGGATAACGCAGGAAAGAACATGTGAGCAAAAGGCCAGCAAAAGGCCAGGAACCGTAA
AAAGGCCGCGTTGCTGGCGTTTTTCCATAGGCTCCGCCCCCCTGACGAGCATCACAAAAATCGACGCTCA
AGTCAGAGGTGGCGAAACCCGACAGGACTATAAAGATACCAGGCGTTTCCCCCTGGAAGCTCCCTCGTGC
GCTCTCCTGTTCCGACCCTGCCGCTTACCGGATACCTGTCCGCCTTTCTCCCTTCGGGAAGCGTGGCGCT
TTCTCATAGCTCACGCTGTAGGTATCTCAGTTCGGTGTAGGTCGTTCGCTCCAAGCTGGGCTGTGTGCAC
GAACCCCCCGTTCAGCCCGACCGCTGCGCCTTATCCGGTAACTATCGTCTTGAGTCCAACCCGGTAAGAC
ACGACTTATCGCCACTGGCAGCAGCCACTGGTAACAGGATTAGCAGAGCGAGGTATGTAGGCGGTGCTAC
AGAGTTCTTGAAGTGGTGGCCTAACTACGGCTACACTAGAAGAACAGTATTTGGTATCTGCGCTCTGCTG
AAGCCAGTTACCTTCGGAAAAAGAGTTGGTAGCTCTTGATCCGGCAAACAAACCACCGCTGGTAGCGGTG
GTTTTTTTGTTTGCAAGCAGCAGATTACGCGCAGAAAAAAAGGATCTCAAGAAGATCCTTTGATCTTTTC
TACGGGGTCTGACGCTCAGTGGAACGAAAACTCACGTTAAGGGATTTTGGTCATGAGATTATCAAAAAGG
ATCTTCACCTAGATCCTTTTAAATTAAAAATGAAGTTTTAAATCAATCTAAAGTATATATGAGTAAACTT
GGTCTGACAGTTACCAATGCTTAATCAGTGAGGCACCTATCTCAGCGATCTGTCTATTTCGTTCATCCAT
AGTTGCCTGACTCCCCGTCGTGTAGATAACTACGATACGGGAGGGCTTACCATCTGGCCCCAGTGCTGCA
ATGATACCGCGAGACCCACGCTCACCGGCTCCAGATTTATCAGCAATAAACCAGCCAGCCGGAAGGGCCG
AGCGCAGAAGTGGTCCTGCAACTTTATCCGCCTCCATCCAGTCTATTAATTGTTGCCGGGAAGCTAGAGT
AAGTAGTTCGCCAGTTAATAGTTTGCGCAACGTTGTTGCCATTGCTACAGGCATCGTGGTGTCACGCTCG
TCGTTTGGTATGGCTTCATTCAGCTCCGGTTCCCAACGATCAAGGCGAGTTACATGATCCCCCATGTTGT
GCAAAAAAGCGGTTAGCTCCTTCGGTCCTCCGATCGTTGTCAGAAGTAAGTTGGCCGCAGTGTTATCACT
CATGGTTATGGCAGCACTGCATAATTCTCTTACTGTCATGCCATCCGTAAGATGCTTTTCTGTGACTGGT
GAGTACTCAACCAAGTCATTCTGAGAATAGTGTATGCGGCGACCGAGTTGCTCTTGCCCGGCGTCAATAC
GGGATAATACCGCGCCACATAGCAGAACTTTAAAAGTGCTCATCATTGGAAAACGTTCTTCGGGGCGAAA
ACTCTCAAGGATCTTACCGCTGTTGAGATCCAGTTCGATGTAACCCACTCGTGCACCCAACTGATCTTCA
GCATCTTTTACTTTCACCAGCGTTTCTGGGTGAGCAAAAACAGGAAGGCAAAATGCCGCAAAAAAGGGAA
TAAGGGCGACACGGAAATGTTGAATACTCATACTCTTCCTTTTTCAATATTATTGAAGCATTTATCAGGG
TTATTGTCTCATGAGCGGATACATATTTGAATGTATTTAGAAAAATAAACAAATAGGGGTTCCGCGCACA
TTTCCCCGAAAAGTGCCACCTGAC
Features (pLannotate 1.2.2; 35 found; start..end, strand, type, name):
     31..83      -  misc_feature   bom (fragment): basis of mobility region from pBR322
    238..617     +  enhancer       CMV enhancer: human cytomegalovirus immediate early enhancer
    618..817     +  promoter       CMV promoter: human cytomegalovirus (CMV) immediate early promoter
    835..1015    +  LTR            5' LTR (truncated): truncated 5' long terminal repeat (LTR) from HIV-1
   1062..1187    +  misc_feature   HIV-1 Ψ: packaging signal of human immunodeficiency virus type 1
   1171..1534    +  CDS            HIV-1 gag (fragment): gag protein from human immunodeficiency virus 1; gag
   1680..1913    +  misc_feature   RRE: The Rev response element (RRE) of HIV-1 allows for Rev-dependent mRNA export from the nucleus to the cytoplasm.
   2290..2390    +  CDS            Rev (fragment): human immunodeficiency virus 1 (HIV-1) Rev protein; rev; enhances nuclear export of unspliced and incompletely spliced viral mRNAs
   2440..2557    +  misc_feature   cPPT/CTS: central polypurine tract and central termination sequence of HIV-1
   2602..3890    +  promoter       CaMKII promoter: promoter for the mouse calcium/calmodulin-dependent kinase II α subunit
   3923..5416    +  CDS            CRY2 (fragment): CRY2_ARATH - Also known as PHH1 From Arabidopsis thaliana (Mouse-ear cress).
   5426..5482    +  CDS            P2A: 2A peptide from porcine teschovirus-1 polyprotein Eukaryotic ribosomes fail to insert a peptide bond between the Gly and Pro residues, yielding separate polypeptides.
   5483..5992    +  CDS            CIBN: N-terminal portion of the CIB1 transcription factor from Arabidopsis thaliana binds to CRY2 (cryptochrome 2) that has absorbed blue light (Kennedy et al., 2010)
   6011..6718    +  CDS            mCherry: mCherry is a basic (constitutively fluorescent) red fluorescent protein published in 2004, derived from Discosoma sp.. It is reported to be a very rapidly-maturing monomer with low acid sensitivity.
   6728..6748    +  misc_feature   MCS (fragment): multiple cloning site
   6749..7096    +  CDS            VAMP2: VAMP2_BOVIN - Also known as SYB2. Experimental evidence at protein level: Swiss-Prot protein existence level 1. Involved in the targeting and/or fusion of transport vesicles to their target membrane (By similarity). Major SNARE protein of synaptic vesicles which mediates fusion of synaptic vesicles to release neurotransmitters. Essential for fast vesicular exocytosis and activity-dependent neurotransmitter release as well as fast endocytosis that mediates rapid reuse of synaptic vesicles (By similarity). Modulates the gating characteristics of the delayed rectifier voltage- dependent potassium
   7115..7140    +  misc_feature   MCS (fragment): pBluescript multiple cloning site
   7140..7728    +  misc_feature   WPRE: woodchuck hepatitis virus posttranscriptional regulatory element
   7665..8246    +  CDS            nef (fragment): NEF_HV1H2 - Experimental evidence at protein level: Swiss-Prot protein existence level 1. Extracellular Nef protein targets CD4(+) T-lymphocytes for apoptosis by interacting with CXCR4 surface receptors. From Human immunodeficiency virus type 1 group M subtype B (isolate HXB2) (HIV-1).
   8253..8433    +  LTR            5' LTR (truncated): truncated 5' long terminal repeat (LTR) from HIV-1
   8465..8689    +  polyA_signal   bGH poly(A) signal: bovine growth hormone polyadenylation signal
   8693..8714    +  promoter       SV40 promoter (fragment): SV40 enhancer and early promoter
   8735..9163    +  rep_origin     f1 ori (sequence partly withheld): f1 bacteriophage origin of replication; arrow indicates direction of (+) strand synthesis
   9177..9506    +  promoter       SV40 promoter: SV40 enhancer and early promoter
   9554..9601    +  promoter       EM7 promoter: synthetic bacterial promoter&nbsp
   9620..9994    +  CDS            BleoR: antibiotic-binding protein; Sh ble from Streptoalloteichus hindustanus; confers resistance to bleomycin, phleomycin, and Zeocin™
  10004..10129   +  CDS            ble (fragment): BLE_KLEPN - Experimental evidence at protein level: Swiss-Prot protein existence level 1. Binding protein with a strong affinity to the bleomycin family of antibiotics. Binds to CL990; an antimitotic-antibiotic compound. From Klebsiella pneumoniae.
  10124..10245   +  polyA_signal   SV40 poly(A) signal: SV40 polyadenylation signal
  10316..10338   -  protein_bind   lac operator (fragment): The lac repressor binds to the lac operator to inhibit transcription in E. coli. This inhibition can be relieved by adding lactose or isopropyl-β-D-thiogalactopyranoside (IPTG). lac repressor encoded by lacI
  10342..10372   -  promoter       lac promoter: promoter for the E. coli lac operon
  10387..10408   -  protein_bind   CAP binding site: CAP binding activates transcription in the presence of cAMP. E. coli catabolite activator protein
  10421..10513   -  CDS            lacI (fragment): lac repressor; lacI; The lac repressor binds to the lac operator to inhibit transcription in E. coli. This inhibition can be relieved by adding lactose or isopropyl-β-D-thiogalactopyranoside (IPTG).
  10696..11284   -  rep_origin     ori: high-copy-number ColE1/pMB1/pBR322/pUC origin of replication
  11455..12315   -  CDS            AmpR: β-lactamase; bla; confers resistance to ampicillin, carbenicillin, and related antibiotics
  12316..12420   -  promoter       AmpR promoter: bla
