[The description below was written by a language model from this plasmid's Addgene catalogue record and pLannotate feature annotations shown in this document.]
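Description:
pLenti-CamKIIα-CRY2PHR-P2A-CIBN-mCherry-VAMP2 is an HIV-1-based lentiviral transfer plasmid of about 12.4 kb, built on the pLenti-CaMKIIa-ChETA-EYFP backbone, that delivers the optogenetic tool Opto-vTrap. In bacteria it replicates from a high-copy ColE1/pUC-type origin and is selected with ampicillin through the AmpR gene. An f1 origin is also present. Outside the viral region, the backbone carries an SV40/EM7-driven BleoR cassette with an SV40 poly(A) signal, which could confer Zeocin-type resistance. Viral genomic RNA is transcribed from a CMV enhancer/promoter fused to a truncated 5' LTR. It includes the Ψ packaging signal with a gag fragment, the RRE for Rev-dependent nuclear export, and the cPPT/CTS. The 3' end of the viral region has a WPRE to boost expression, a second LTR annotated as truncated, and a bGH poly(A) signal.

The roughly 3.2 kb payload is driven by the mouse CaMKIIα promoter, commonly used to restrict expression largely to excitatory neurons. It is a single open reading frame split by a P2A peptide into two proteins. One is the photolyase homology region of Arabidopsis cryptochrome 2 (CRY2PHR). The other is CIBN, the N-terminal portion of CIB1, fused to mCherry and the synaptic vesicle SNARE protein VAMP2. Blue light makes CRY2 bind CIBN, and CRY2PHR is also known to self-associate when illuminated. Because CIBN is anchored on vesicles through VAMP2, illumination is expected to cluster and trap them. According to the associated publication title, this reversibly inhibits vesicular release, synaptic transmission and behavior. mCherry marks the expressing cells and the vesicle-targeted component.
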