Addgene plasmid #178574: pLenti-CamKIIα-CRY2PHR-P2A-CIBN-mCherry-VAMP2
Purpose: Lentiviral vector for CamKIIα::Opto-vTrap
Depositing lab: Won Do Heo. Depositing organization: Korea Advanced Institute of Science and Technology. Publication: Opto-vTrap, an optogenetic trap for reversible inhibition of vesicular release, synaptic transmission, and behavior. Won J, Pankratov Y, Jang MW, Kim S, Ju YH, Lee S, Lee SE, Kim A, Park S, Lee CJ, Heo WD. Neuron. 2022 Feb 2;110(3):423-435.e4. doi: 10.1016/j.neuron.2021.11.003. Epub 2021 Nov 30. PubMed 34852235.
Backbone
  Vector backbone: pLenti-CaMKIIa-ChETA-EYFP
  Vector type: Lentiviral
Growth in bacteria
  Bacterial resistance: Ampicillin, 100 μg/mL
  Growth temperature: 37°C
  Growth strain: NEB Stable
  Copy number: Unknown
Gene/Insert
  Gene/Insert name: CRY2PHR-P2A-CIBN-mCherry-VAMP2 (alt name: Opto-vTrap)
  Insert size (bp): 3174
  Promoter: CaMKIIa
  Cloning method: Unknown
  Sequencing primers: 5′ n/a
Terms and licenses: Academic/Nonprofit Terms; Industry Terms: Not Available to Industry
How to cite: pLenti-CamKIIα-CRY2PHR-P2A-CIBN-mCherry-VAMP2 was a gift from Won Do Heo (Addgene plasmid # 178574 ; http://n2t.net/addgene:178574 ; RRID:Addgene_178574)
